Addgene plasmid #12027: pAG86 DUXAP6 3'UTR
Depositing lab: David Bartel. Depositing organization: Whitehead Institute for Biomedical Research. Publication: The widespread impact of mammalian MicroRNAs on mRNA repression and evolution. Farh KK, Grimson A, Jan C, Lewis BP, Johnston WK, Lim LP, Burge CB, Bartel DP. Science. 2005 Dec 16. 310(5755):1817-21. 10.1126/science.1121158 PubMed 16308420.
Backbone
  Vector backbone: pIS2
  Backbone manufacturer: pIS2 derived from pRL-SV40 (Promega)
  Backbone size w/o insert (bp): 3700
  Vector type: Mammalian Expression, Luciferase
Growth in bacteria
  Bacterial resistance: Ampicillin, 100 μg/mL
  Growth temperature: 37°C
  Growth strain: DH5alpha
  Copy number: High Copy
Gene/Insert
  Gene/Insert name: N6 3'UTR (alt names: DUXAP6; double homeobox A pseudogene 6)
  Species: H. sapiens (human)
  Insert size (bp): 480
  GenBank ID: AC116903
  Entrez Gene: DUXAP6
  Cloning method: Restriction Enzyme; 5′ cloning site SacI (not destroyed); 3′ cloning site XbaI (not destroyed)
  Sequencing primers: 5′ EBV rev primer (GTGGTTTGTCCAAACTCATC)
Terms and licenses: Academic/Nonprofit Terms; Industry Terms: Not Available to Industry
Depositor comments: DUXAP6 3'UTR in renilla luciferase reporter plasmid. Wild-type microRNA recognition sites (seed matches): 3734-3739 and 4191-4196.
How to cite: pAG86 DUXAP6 3'UTR was a gift from David Bartel (Addgene plasmid # 12027 ; http://n2t.net/addgene:12027 ; RRID:Addgene_12027)
