[The description below was written by a language model from this plasmid's Addgene catalogue record and pLannotate feature annotations shown in this document.]
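Description:
pAG86 DUXAP6 3'UTR is a mammalian Renilla luciferase reporter plasmid built on pIS2, a derivative of the commercial pRL-SV40 vector. It is designed to test how a human 3' untranslated region responds to microRNA-mediated repression. The plasmid is about 4.2 kb. It is maintained in E. coli at high copy through a ColE1/pUC-type origin and selected with ampicillin via the β-lactamase gene and its native promoter.

The reporter unit is driven by the SV40 enhancer and early promoter, followed by a chimeric β-globin/immunoglobulin intron that improves expression in mammalian cells. A T7 promoter lies immediately upstream of the Renilla luciferase coding sequence and could be used for in vitro transcription. An approximately 480 bp fragment of the human DUXAP6 (double homeobox A pseudogene 6, also recorded as N6) 3'UTR was cloned between SacI and XbaI sites, both retained. The feature table leaves the region downstream of the luciferase ORF unannotated, which fits the insert occupying that position. The table also places an SV40 polyadenylation signal, with a short residual large T antigen fragment, just past the origin of the circular map, though it lists that signal on the minus strand.

The depositor notes that the insert carries two wild-type microRNA seed-match sites, one near each end of the UTR fragment. The record does not state which microRNA recognises them. Constructs of this kind are typically transfected into mammalian cells to measure Renilla activity as a readout of UTR-dependent repression, and this plasmid represents the wild-type version of the target sites.
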