Features (pLannotate 1.2.2; 9 found; start..end, strand, type, name):
     29..150     -  polyA_signal   SV40 poly(A) signal: SV40 polyadenylation signal
    173..241     -  CDS            large T antigen (fragment): large T antigen from SV40 (simian virus 40)
    283..387     +  promoter       AmpR promoter: bla
    388..1248    +  CDS            AmpR: β-lactamase; bla; confers resistance to ampicillin, carbenicillin, and related antibiotics
   1419..2007    +  rep_origin     ori: high-copy-number ColE1/pMB1/pBR322/pUC origin of replication
   2136..2493    +  promoter       SV40 promoter: SV40 enhancer and early promoter
   2563..2695    +  intron         chimeric intron: chimera between introns from human β-globin and immunoglobulin heavy chain genes
   2740..2758    +  promoter       T7 promoter: promoter for bacteriophage T7 RNA polymerase
   2768..3703    +  CDS            Rluc: luciferase from the anthozoan coelenterate Renilla reniformis (sea pansy)
>Addgene plasmid #12027 | pAG86 DUXAP6 3'UTR | depositor full sequence | sequence record 7185 | Author sequence
CTAGAGCGGCCGCTTCGAGCAGACATGATAAGATACATTGATGAGTTTGGACAAACCACAACTAGAATGC
AGTGAAAAAAATGCTTTATTTGTGAAATTTGTGATGCTATTGCTTTATTTGTAACCATTATAAGCTGCAA
TAAACAAGTTAACAACAACAATTGCATTCATTTTATGTTTCAGGTTCAGGGGGAGGTGTGGGAGGTTTTT
TAAAGCAAGTAAAACCTCTACAAATGTGGTAAAATCGATAAGGATCCAGGTGGCACTTTTCGGGGAAATG
TGCGCGGAACCCCTATTTGTTTATTTTTCTAAATACATTCAAATATGTATCCGCTCATGAGACAATAACC
CTGATAAATGCTTCAATAATATTGAAAAAGGAAGAGTATGAGTATTCAACATTTCCGTGTCGCCCTTATT
CCCTTTTTTGCGGCATTTTGCCTTCCTGTTTTTGCTCACCCAGAAACGCTGGTGAAAGTAAAAGATGCTG
AAGATCAGTTGGGTGCACGAGTGGGTTACATCGAACTGGATCTCAACAGCGGTAAGATCCTTGAGAGTTT
TCGCCCCGAAGAACGTTTTCCAATGATGAGCACTTTTAAAGTTCTGCTATGTGGCGCGGTATTATCCCGT
ATTGACGCCGGGCAAGAGCAACTCGGTCGCCGCATACACTATTCTCAGAATGACTTGGTTGAGTACTCAC
CAGTCACAGAAAAGCATCTTACGGATGGCATGACAGTAAGAGAATTATGCAGTGCTGCCATAACCATGAG
TGATAACACTGCGGCCAACTTACTTCTGACAACGATCGGAGGACCGAAGGAGCTAACCGCTTTTTTGCAC
AACATGGGGGATCATGTAACTCGCCTTGATCGTTGGGAACCGGAGCTGAATGAAGCCATACCAAACGACG
AGCGTGACACCACGATGCCTGTAGCAATGGCAACAACGTTGCGCAAACTATTAACTGGCGAACTACTTAC
TCTAGCTTCCCGGCAACAATTAATAGACTGGATGGAGGCGGATAAAGTTGCAGGACCACTTCTGCGCTCG
GCCCTTCCGGCTGGCTGGTTTATTGCTGATAAATCTGGAGCCGGTGAGCGTGGGTCTCGCGGTATCATTG
CAGCACTGGGGCCAGATGGTAAGCCCTCCCGTATCGTAGTTATCTACACGACGGGGAGTCAGGCAACTAT
GGATGAACGAAATAGACAGATCGCTGAGATAGGTGCCTCACTGATTAAGCATTGGTAACTGTCAGACCAA
GTTTACTCATATATACTTTAGATTGATTTAAAACTTCATTTTTAATTTAAAAGGATCTAGGTGAAGATCC
TTTTTGATAATCTCATGACCAAAATCCCTTAACGTGAGTTTTCGTTCCACTGAGCGTCAGACCCCGTAGA
AAAGATCAAAGGATCTTCTTGAGATCCTTTTTTTCTGCGCGTAATCTGCTGCTTGCAAACAAAAAAACCA
CCGCTACCAGCGGTGGTTTGTTTGCCGGATCAAGAGCTACCAACTCTTTTTCCGAAGGTAACTGGCTTCA
GCAGAGCGCAGATACCAAATACTGTTCTTCTAGTGTAGCCGTAGTTAGGCCACCACTTCAAGAACTCTGT
AGCACCGCCTACATACCTCGCTCTGCTAATCCTGTTACCAGTGGCTGCTGCCAGTGGCGATAAGTCGTGT
CTTACCGGGTTGGACTCAAGACGATAGTTACCGGATAAGGCGCAGCGGTCGGGCTGAACGGGGGGTTCGT
GCACACAGCCCAGCTTGGAGCGAACGACCTACACCGAACTGAGATACCTACAGCGTGAGCTATGAGAAAG
CGCCACGCTTCCCGAAGGGAGAAAGGCGGACAGGTATCCGGTAAGCGGCAGGGTCGGAACAGGAGAGCGC
ACGAGGGAGCTTCCAGGGGGAAACGCCTGGTATCTTTATAGTCCTGTCGGGTTTCGCCACCTCTGACTTG
AGCGTCGATTTTTGTGATGCTCGTCAGGGGGGCGGAGCCTATGGAAAAACGCCAGCAACGCGGCCTTTTT
ACGGTTCCTGGCCTTTTGCTGGCCTTTTGCTCACATGGCTCGACAGATCTGCGCAGCACCATGGCCTGAA
ATAACCTCTGAAAGAGGAACTTGGTTAGGTACCTTCTGAGGCGGAAAGAACCAGCTGTGGAATGTGTGTC
AGTTAGGGTGTGGAAAGTCCCCAGGCTCCCCAGCAGGCAGAAGTATGCAAAGCATGCATCTCAATTAGTC
AGCAACCAGGTGTGGAAAGTCCCCAGGCTCCCCAGCAGGCAGAAGTATGCAAAGCATGCATCTCAATTAG
TCAGCAACCATAGTCCCGCCCCTAACTCCGCCCATCCCGCCCCTAACTCCGCCCAGTTCCGCCCATTCTC
CGCCCCATGGCTGACTAATTTTTTTTATTTATGCAGAGGCCGAGGCCGCCTCGGCCTCTGAGCTATTCCA
GAAGTAGTGAGGAGGCTTTTTTGGAGGCCTAGGCTTTTGCAAAAAGCTTGATTCTTCTGACACAACAGTC
TCGAACTTAAGCTGCAGAAGTTGGTCGTGAGGCACTGGGCAGGTAAGTATCAAGGTTACAAGACAGGTTT
AAGGAGACCAATAGAAACTGGGCTTGTCGAGACAGAGAAGACTCTTGCGTTTCTGATAGGCACCTATTGG
TCTTACTGACATCCACTTTGCCTTTCTCTCCACAGGTGTCCACTCCCAGTTCAATTACAGCTCTTAAGGC
TAGAGTACTTAATACGACTCACTATAGGCTAGCCACCATGACTTCGAAAGTTTATGATCCAGAACAAAGG
AAACGGATGATAACTGGTCCGCAGTGGTGGGCCAGATGTAAACAAATGAATGTTCTTGATTCATTTATTA
ATTATTATGATTCAGAAAAACATGCAGAAAATGCTGTTATTTTTTTACATGGTAACGCGGCCTCTTCTTA
TTTATGGCGACATGTTGTGCCACATATTGAGCCAGTAGCGCGGTGTATTATACCAGACCTTATTGGTATG
GGCAAATCAGGCAAATCTGGTAATGGTTCTTATAGGTTACTTGATCATTACAAATATCTTACTGCATGGT
TTGAACTTCTTAATTTACCAAAGAAGATCATTTTTGTCGGCCATGATTGGGGTGCTTGTTTGGCATTTCA
TTATAGCTATGAGCATCAAGATAAGATCAAAGCAATAGTTCACGCTGAAAGTGTAGTAGATGTGATTGAA
TCATGGGATGAATGGCCTGATATTGAAGAAGATATTGCGTTGATCAAATCTGAAGAAGGAGAAAAAATGG
TTTTGGAGAATAACTTCTTCGTGGAAACCATGTTGCCATCAAAAATCATGAGAAAGTTAGAACCAGAAGA
ATTTGCAGCATATCTTGAACCATTCAAAGAGAAAGGTGAAGTTCGTCGTCCAACATTATCATGGCCTCGT
GAAATCCCGTTAGTAAAAGGTGGTAAACCTGACGTTGTACAAATTGTTAGGAATTATAATGCTTATCTAC
GTGCAAGTGATGATTTACCAAAAATGTTTATTGAATCGGACCCAGGATTCTTTTCCAATGCTATTGTTGA
AGGTGCCAAGAAGTTTCCTAATACTGAATTTGTCAAAGTAAAAGGTCTTCATTTTTCGCAAGAAGATGCA
CCTGATGAAATGGGAAAATATATCAAATCGTTCGTTGAGCGAGTTCTCAAAAATGAACAATAATTCTAGG
AGCTCTTTTATATTCATGCTTGACATTCCAAGAGGCGTTCTTTTCAGCCTGTGGAGGAGACACTCTTAGA
TGTGGGTTTGTGTGTATGGGTGCAACACTTCCGGGGATAGGAAAGAAGAACAGTTCCCTAACACAAGCTG
TTAAGAAGTCTGTAGCATCTCTGATAACGAATAGACCCACAAGCTCCTGGAAGCTGTCGTGTGTCCAATG
CGTGAAAATGTCTGTGACATTTTCAGTGTTAGTCTTGAACTAAGGCCCTTGTCTGTGTGTTTTGAAGGTG
GGTGAACCTCAGAGAATGAACCTGTTATGATTTGGGGTAAGAATCACGTTGGAAAACCTCTCGCAACCAG
CACACTAGGCCTTCTACGGCCATTTCTGTAAGGGGACAGAGCTTAGGTAAAGGCACACACTCATACACAC
ACAACAAAGGGCCCTGCTAACTTACTCCTCATGCTGCTTCAGTGACCTTTGTTCATGTCACATTCCTGGC
GCTT
