>Addgene plasmid #12027 | pAG86 DUXAP6 3'UTR | addgene partial sequence | sequence record 18620 | 12027 with EBV-rev
CGTCGCTCGAGCGGCCGCTCTGAACGCTAGAAGCGCCAGGAATGTGACATGAACAAAGGTCACTGAAGCA
GCATGAGGAGTAAGTTAGCAGGGCCCTTTGTTGTGTGTGTATGAGTGTGTGCCTTTACCTAAGCTCTGTC
CCCTTACAGAAATGGCCGTAGAAGGCCTAGTGTGCTGGTTGCGAGAGGTTTTCCAACGTGATTCTTACCC
CAAATCATAACAGGTTCATTCTCTGAGGTTCACCCACCTTCAAAACACACAGACAAGGGCCTTAGTTCAA
GACTAACACTGAAAATGTCACAGACATTTTCACGCATTGGACACACGACAGCTTCCAGGAGCTTGTGGGT
CTATTCGTTATCAGAGATGCTACAGACTTCTTAACAGCTTGTGTTAGGGAACTGTTCTTCTTTCCTATCC
CCGGAAGTGTTGCACCCATACACACAAACCCACATCTAAGAGTGTCTCCTCCACAGGCTGAAAAGAACGC
CTCTTGGAATGTCAAGCATGAATATAAAAGAGCTCCTAGAATTATTGTTCATTTTTGAGAACTCGCTCAA
CGAACGATTTGATATATTTTCCCATTTCATCAGGTGCATCTTCTTGCGAAAAATGAAGACCTTTTACTTT
GACAAATTCAGTATTAGGAAACTTCTTGGCACCTTCAACAATAGCATTGGAAAAGAATCCTGGGTCCGAT
NCATAAACATTTTTGGTAATCATCACTTGCACGTAGATAGCATATATTCCTACATTTGTACACGTCA
